>Addgene plasmid #105492 | pISH-Olfr819 | addgene full sequence | sequence record 202967 | Addgene NGS Result
GTAAAACGACGGCCAGTGAATTGTAATACGACTCACTATAGGGCGAATTGGGCCCGACGTCGCATGCTCC
CGGCCGCCATGGCGGCCGCGGGAATTCGATTTGCTCCACAAAAGGGCAGAGTGAAGATCCAGGTGGTCTG
GGCTGATTCTACCAGGATCCCAGTCATCCAAGATGCACCAGCCAACTTCAGACAGACAGAAGGGTCCATC
CGCAGAGTGTAATGTAGTGGGTAACAAATAGCCACAAAGCGATCATAAGCCATAGTTGCCAGAAGGCAAC
ACTCTGTCAGCCCCAAGATGGTGAATACATACATCTGAGCTGCACAGCCTGCCACACTTATGGTCTTGAG
CTGTACCAGCAGGTGCACCAGCATCTGAGGCACCACACTGCTGATATAGCACATCTCTAGGAAGGAGAGG
TTGGCCAGGAAGAAGTACATGGGCGTGTGTAGAGAAGGTGTGGTCCAGATCACACAGATGATGGTGAGGT
TTCCTCCCACTGTAAACAAGTAGAGAACCAAGAACACAACAAAGAGGACAAGCTGCAGCTCTGCTAGAGA
AGAAAAGGCCACCAATGTGAATTCAGTGCAGAGGGACAGGCTTCCATTCTTCATGAGCTCAGAGTTAGAC
ATAATCACTAGTGAATTCGCGGCCGCCTGCAGGTCGACCATATGGGAGAGCTCCCAACGCGTTGGATGCA
TAGCTTGAGTATTCTATAGTGTCACCTAAATAGCTTGGCGTAATCATGGTCATAGCTGTTTCCTGTGTGA
AATTGTTATCCGCTCACAATTCCACACAACATACGAGCCGGAAGCATAAAGTGTAAAGCCTGGGGTGCCT
AATGAGTGAGCTAACTCACATTAATTGCGTTGCGCTCACTGCCCGCTTTCCAGTCGGGAAACCTGTCGTG
CCAGCTGCATTAATGAATCGGCCAACGCGCGGGGAGAGGCGGTTTGCGTATTGGGCGCTCTTCCGCTTCC
TCGCTCACTGACTCGCTGCGCTCGGTCGTTCGGCTGCGGCGAGCGGTATCAGCTCACTCAAAGGCGGTAA
TACGGTTATCCACAGAATCAGGGGATAACGCAGGAAAGAACATGTGAGCAAAAGGCCAGCAAAAGGCCAG
GAACCGTAAAAAGGCCGCGTTGCTGGCGTTTTTCCATAGGCTCCGCCCCCCTGACGAGCATCACAAAAAT
CGACGCTCAAGTCAGAGGTGGCGAAACCCGACAGGACTATAAAGATACCAGGCGTTTCCCCCTGGAAGCT
CCCTCGTGCGCTCTCCTGTTCCGACCCTGCCGCTTACCGGATACCTGTCCGCCTTTCTCCCTTCGGGAAG
CGTGGCGCTTTCTCATAGCTCACGCTGTAGGTATCTCAGTTCGGTGTAGGTCGTTCGCTCCAAGCTGGGC
TGTGTGCACGAACCCCCCGTTCAGCCCGACCGCTGCGCCTTATCCGGTAACTATCGTCTTGAGTCCAACC
CGGTAAGACACGACTTATCGCCACTGGCAGCAGCCACTGGTAACAGGATTAGCAGAGCGAGGTATGTAGG
CGGTGCTACAGAGTTCTTGAAGTGGTGGCCTAACTACGGCTACACTAGAAGAACAGTATTTGGTATCTGC
GCTCTGCTGAAGCCAGTTACCTTCGGAAAAAGAGTTGGTAGCTCTTGATCCGGCAAACAAACCACCGCTG
GTAGCGGTGGTTTTTTTGTTTGCAAGCAGCAGATTACGCGCAGAAAAAAAGGATCTCAAGAAGATCCTTT
GATCTTTTCTACGGGGTCTGACGCTCAGTGGAACGAAAACTCACGTTAAGGGATTTTGGTCATGAGATTA
TCAAAAAGGATCTTCACCTAGATCCTTTTAAATTAAAAATGAAGTTTTAAATCAATCTAAAGTATATATG
AGTAAACTTGGTCTGACAGTTACCAATGCTTAATCAGTGAGGCACCTATCTCAGCGATCTGTCTATTTCG
TTCATCCATAGTTGCCTGACTCCCCGTCGTGTAGATAACTACGATACGGGAGGGCTTACCATCTGGCCCC
AGTGCTGCAATGATACCGCGAGACCCACGCTCACCGGCTCCAGATTTATCAGCAATAAACCAGCCAGCCG
GAAGGGCCGAGCGCAGAAGTGGTCCTGCAACTTTATCCGCCTCCATCCAGTCTATTAATTGTTGCCGGGA
AGCTAGAGTAAGTAGTTCGCCAGTTAATAGTTTGCGCAACGTTGTTGCCATTGCTACAGGCATCGTGGTG
TCACGCTCGTCGTTTGGTATGGCTTCATTCAGCTCCGGTTCCCAACGATCAAGGCGAGTTACATGATCCC
CCATGTTGTGCAAAAAAGCGGTTAGCTCCTTCGGTCCTCCGATCGTTGTCAGAAGTAAGTTGGCCGCAGT
GTTATCACTCATGGTTATGGCAGCACTGCATAATTCTCTTACTGTCATGCCATCCGTAAGATGCTTTTCT
GTGACTGGTGAGTACTCAACCAAGTCATTCTGAGAATAGTGTATGCGGCGACCGAGTTGCTCTTGCCCGG
CGTCAATACGGGATAATACCGCGCCACATAGCAGAACTTTAAAAGTGCTCATCATTGGAAAACGTTCTTC
GGGGCGAAAACTCTCAAGGATCTTACCGCTGTTGAGATCCAGTTCGATGTAACCCACTCGTGCACCCAAC
TGATCTTCAGCATCTTTTACTTTCACCAGCGTTTCTGGGTGAGCAAAAACAGGAAGGCAAAATGCCGCAA
AAAAGGGAATAAGGGCGACACGGAAATGTTGAATACTCATACTCTTCCTTTTTCAATATTATTGAAGCAT
TTATCAGGGTTATTGTCTCATGAGCGGATACATATTTGAATGTATTTAGAAAAATAAACAAATAGGGGTT
CCGCGCACATTTCCCCGAAAAGTGCCACCTGATGCGGTGTGAAATACCGCACAGATGCGTAAGGAGAAAA
TACCGCATCAGGAAATTGTAAGCGTTAATATTTTGTTAAAATTCGCGTTAAATTTTTGTTAAATCAGCTC
ATTTTTTAACCAATAGGCCGAAATCGGCAAAATCCCTTATAAATCAAAAGAATAGACCGAGATAGGGT
[37 nt withheld, positions 3079-3115]
AAAGAACGTGGACTCCAACGTCAAAGG
[49 nt withheld, positions 3143-3191]
T
[91 nt withheld, positions 3193-3283]
G
[124 nt withheld, positions 3285-3408]
CCATTCGCCATTCAGGCTGCGCAACTGTTGGGAAGGGCGATCGGTGCGGGCCTCTTCGCTATTACGCCAG
CTGGCGAAAGGGGGATGTGCTGCAAGGCGATTAAGTTGGGTAACGCCAGGGTTTTCCCAGTCACGACGTT
Features (pLannotate 1.2.2; 14 found; start..end, strand, type, name):
     24..42      +  promoter       T7 promoter: promoter for bacteriophage T7 RNA polymerase
    168..614     -  CDS            OR7D4 (fragment): OR7D4_HUMAN - Also known as OR7D4P. Experimental evidence at protein level: Swiss-Prot protein existence level 1. Odorant receptor. Selectively activated by androstenone and the related odorous steroid androstadienone. From Homo sapiens (Human).
    639..701     -  CDS            VESPI_VESMG (fragment): Experimental evidence at protein level: Swiss-Prot protein existence level 1. Shows contractile activity on isolated ileum smooth muscle. From Vespa magnifica (Hornet).
    713..731     -  promoter       SP6 promoter: promoter for bacteriophage SP6 RNA polymerase
    773..789     -  protein_bind   lac operator: The lac repressor binds to the lac operator to inhibit transcription in E. coli. This inhibition can be relieved by adding lactose or isopropyl-β-D-thiogalactopyranoside (IPTG). lac repressor encoded by lacI
    797..827     -  promoter       lac promoter: promoter for the E. coli lac operon
    842..863     -  protein_bind   CAP binding site: CAP binding activates transcription in the presence of cAMP. E. coli catabolite activator protein
    876..968     -  CDS            lacI (fragment): lac repressor; lacI; The lac repressor binds to the lac operator to inhibit transcription in E. coli. This inhibition can be relieved by adding lactose or isopropyl-β-D-thiogalactopyranoside (IPTG).
   1151..1739    -  rep_origin     ori: high-copy-number ColE1/pMB1/pBR322/pUC origin of replication
   1910..2770    -  CDS            AmpR: β-lactamase; bla; confers resistance to ampicillin, carbenicillin, and related antibiotics
   2771..2875    -  promoter       AmpR promoter: bla
   2902..2952    +  misc_feature   bom (fragment): basis of mobility region from pBR322
   2980..3408    -  rep_origin     f1 ori (sequence partly withheld): f1 bacteriophage origin of replication; arrow indicates direction of (+) strand synthesis
   3412..21      -  CDS            lacZα (fragment) (across the origin): LacZα fragment of β-galactosidase; lacZ fragment
