[The description below was written by a language model from this plasmid's Addgene catalogue record and pLannotate feature annotations shown in this document.]
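Description:
pISH-Olfr819 is a bacterial cloning plasmid built on the pGEM-T Easy backbone and intended as a template for in vitro transcription of a riboprobe for in situ hybridization. It carries a 531 bp fragment of mouse Olfr819, an odorant receptor gene (also catalogued under a pseudogene alias), giving a total sequenced length of about 3.5 kb. The plasmid is maintained in E. coli through a high-copy ColE1/pUC-type origin and selected with ampicillin via the β-lactamase gene and its native promoter. An f1 phage origin is also present, along with the residual lac promoter/operator and lacZα fragments that form the blue/white screening region of the parent vector, here interrupted by the insert.

The insert sits in the multiple cloning site between opposing T7 and SP6 bacteriophage promoters, so RNA can in principle be transcribed from either strand. The automated annotation labels the insert region as a fragment of human OR7D4 on the minus strand. This reflects homology among odorant receptor genes rather than a human sequence, and it indicates that the receptor coding sense runs opposite to the T7 promoter. This fits the depositor's note that the plasmid is linearized with SpeI and transcribed with T7 RNA polymerase, which would give a run-off transcript antisense to the receptor mRNA, as required for a detection probe. A short adjacent hit to a hornet peptide is most likely a spurious match to polylinker sequence. The cloning method is not recorded. The probe is used to detect Olfr819 transcripts, and the associated work concerns mouse olfactory sensory neurons.
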