Addgene plasmid #105492: pISH-Olfr819
Purpose: to generate a riboprobe for in situ hybridazation
Depositing lab: Peter Mombaerts. Depositing organization: Max Planck Research Unit for Neurogenetics. Publication: The beta2-adrenergic receptor as a surrogate odorant receptor in mouse olfactory sensory neurons. Omura M, Grosmaitre X, Ma M, Mombaerts P. Mol Cell Neurosci. 2014 Jan;58:1-10. doi: 10.1016/j.mcn.2013.10.010. Epub 2013 Nov 6. PubMed 24211702.
Backbone
  Vector backbone: pGEM-Teasy
  Backbone size w/o insert (bp): 3015
  Vector type: to ganerate riboprobe
Growth in bacteria
  Bacterial resistance: Ampicillin, 100 μg/mL
  Growth temperature: 37°C
  Growth strain: DH5alpha
  Copy number: High Copy
Gene/Insert
  Gene/Insert name: Olfr819
  Species: M. musculus (mouse)
  Insert size (bp): 531
  Entrez Gene: Olfr819 (a.k.a. MOR265-2_p, Olfr819-ps1)
  Cloning method: Unknown
  Sequencing primers: 5′ M13-rev; 3′ M13-for
Terms and licenses: Academic/Nonprofit Terms; Industry Terms: Not Available to Industry
Depositor comments: Linearize with SpeI, use T7 RNA polymerase for IVT.
How to cite: pISH-Olfr819 was a gift from Peter Mombaerts (Addgene plasmid # 105492 ; http://n2t.net/addgene:105492 ; RRID:Addgene_105492)
