>Addgene plasmid #105492 | pISH-Olfr819 | depositor partial sequence | sequence record 199717 | insert: sequenced with M13-for primer
CATGCTCCCGGCCGCCATGGCGGCCGCGGGAATTCGATTTGCTCCACAAAAGGGCAGAGTGAAGATCCAG
GTGGTCTGGGCTGATTCTACCAGGATCCCAGTCATCCAAGATGCACCAGCCAACTTCAGACAGACAGAAG
GGTCCATCCGCAGAGTGTAATGTAGTGGGTAACAAATAGCCACAAAGCGATCATAAGCCATAGTTGCCAG
AAGGCAACACTCTGTCAGCCCCAAGATGGTGAATACATACATCTGAGCTGCACAGCCTGCCACACTTATG
GTCTTGAGCTGTACCAGCAGGTGCACCAGCATCTGAGGCACCACACTGCTGATATAGCACATCTCTAGGA
AGGAGAGGTTGGCCAGGAAGAAGTACATGGGCGTGTGTAGAGAAGGTGTGGTCCAGATCACACAGATGAT
GGTGAGGTTTCCTCCCACTGTAAACAAGTAGAGAACCAAGAACACAACAAAGAGGACAAGCTGCAGCTCT
GCTAGAGAAGAAAAGGCCACCAATGTGAATTCAGTGCAGAGGGACAGGCTTCCATTCTTCATGAGCTCAG
AGTTAGACATAATCACTAGTGAATTCGCGGCCGCCTGCAGGTCGACCATATGGGAGAGCTCCCAACGCGT
TGGATGCATAGCTTGAGTATTCTATAGTGTCACCTAAATAGCTTGGCGTAATCATGGTCATAGCTGTTTC
CTGTGTGAAATTGTTATCCGCTCACAATTCCACACAACATACGAGCCGGAAGCATAAAGTGTAAAGCCTG
GGGTGCCTAATGAGTGAGCTAACTCACATTAATTGCGTTGCGCTCACTGCCCGCTTTCCAGTCGGGAAAC
CTGTCGTGCCAGCTGCATTAATGAATCGGCCAACGCGCGGGGAGAGGCGGTTTGCGTATTGGGCGCTCTT
CCGCTTCCTCGCTCACTGACTCGCTGCGCTCGGTCGTTCGGCTGCGGCGAGCGGTATCAGCTCACTCAAA
GGCGGTAATACGGTTATCCACAGAATCAGGGGATAACGCA
